Addgene plasmid #112758: pLVX Flag RagC T90N
Purpose: express Flag-RagC (T90N mutant)
Depositing lab: Roberto Zoncu. Depositing organization: University of California, Berkeley. Publication: A nutrient-induced affinity switch controls mTORC1 activation by its Rag GTPase-Ragulator lysosomal scaffold. Lawrence RE, Cho KF, Rappold R, Thrun A, Tofaute M, Kim DJ, Moldavski O, Hurley JH, Zoncu R. Nat Cell Biol. 2018 Sep;20(9):1052-1063. doi: 10.1038/s41556-018-0148-6. Epub 2018 Jul 30. PubMed 30061680.
Backbone
  Vector backbone: pLVX
  Vector type: Lentiviral
Growth in bacteria
  Bacterial resistance: Ampicillin, 100 μg/mL
  Growth temperature: 37°C
  Growth strain: NEB Stable
  Copy number: Unknown
Gene/Insert
  Gene/Insert name: Flag-RagC (T90N)
  Species: H. sapiens (human)
  Mutation: T90N
  Entrez Gene: RRAGC (a.k.a. GTR2, RAGC, TIB929)
  Tag / fusion protein: Flag (N terminal on insert)
  Cloning method: Restriction Enzyme; 5′ cloning site Unknown (unknown if destroyed); 3′ cloning site Unknown (unknown if destroyed)
Terms and licenses: Academic/Nonprofit Terms; Industry Terms: Not Available to Industry
How to cite: pLVX Flag RagC T90N was a gift from Roberto Zoncu (Addgene plasmid # 112758 ; http://n2t.net/addgene:112758 ; RRID:Addgene_112758)
