[The description below was written by a language model from this plasmid's Addgene catalogue record and pLannotate feature annotations shown in this document.]
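Description:
pLVX Flag RagC T90N is an HIV-1-derived lentiviral expression plasmid built on the pLVX backbone for producing an N-terminally Flag-tagged human RagC (RRAGC) carrying the T90N substitution in mammalian cells. In bacteria it is maintained through a high-copy ColE1/pUC-type origin and selected with ampicillin via the β-lactamase gene. A recombination-limiting strain is listed for propagation, as is common for LTR-containing plasmids. The viral portion is bounded by two HIV-1 LTR elements, with nef-derived sequence annotated upstream of each. It contains the Ψ packaging signal with an adjoining gag fragment, the Rev response element for Rev-dependent nuclear export of the genomic RNA, and the cPPT/CTS, which aids nuclear import of the reverse-transcribed genome. No viral structural or enzymatic genes are present intact, so packaging functions must be supplied in trans.

Within the transfer cassette, the human EF-1α core promoter and portions of its first intron drive the insert. The annotation shows a short match to the FLAG epitope immediately upstream of the roughly 1.2 kb RRAGC coding sequence, consistent with the catalogued N-terminal tag. Downstream, a mouse PGK promoter expresses puromycin N-acetyltransferase, allowing selection of transduced cells, and a WPRE ahead of the 3′ LTR enhances transcript stability and expression. The cloning sites used are not recorded.

RagC is a GTPase that heterodimerises with RagA or RagB and links amino acid availability to recruitment of mTORC1 to lysosomes. The record does not state the functional consequence of T90N, but the construct comes from work on nutrient-regulated Rag–Ragulator interactions and suits stable or transient expression of this mutant for such signalling studies.
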