Features (pLannotate 1.2.2; 26 found; start..end, strand, type, name):
    377..634     +  LTR            5' LTR (truncated): truncated 5' long terminal repeat (LTR) from HIV-1
    681..806     +  misc_feature   HIV-1 Ψ: packaging signal of human immunodeficiency virus type 1
    790..1128    +  CDS            HIV-1 gag (fragment): gag protein from human immunodeficiency virus 1; gag
   1303..1536    +  misc_feature   RRE: The Rev response element (RRE) of HIV-1 allows for Rev-dependent mRNA export from the nucleus to the cytoplasm.
   1913..2013    +  CDS            Rev (fragment): human immunodeficiency virus 1 (HIV-1) Rev protein; rev; enhances nuclear export of unspliced and incompletely spliced viral mRNAs
   2028..2143    +  misc_feature   cPPT/CTS: central polypurine tract and central termination sequence of HIV-1 (lacking the first T)
   2356..2567    +  promoter       EF-1α core promoter: core promoter for human elongation factor EF-1α
   2568..2681    +  intron         EF-1α intron A (fragment): intron upstream of the start codon of human EF-1α
   3307..3510    +  intron         EF-1α intron A: truncated intron upstream of the start codon of human EF-1α
   3525..3567    +  misc_feature   MCS (fragment): multiple cloning site
   3593..3613    +  CDS            3xFLAG (fragment): three tandem FLAG® epitope tags
   3618..4814    +  CDS            RRAGC: RRAGC_HUMAN - Experimental evidence at protein level: Swiss-Prot protein existence level 1. Guanine nucleotide-binding protein that plays a crucial role in the cellular response to amino acid availability through regulation of the mTORC1 signaling cascade (PubMed:20381137, PubMed:27234373, PubMed:24095279). Forms heterodimeric Rag complexes with RRAGA or RRAGB and cycles between an inactive GTP-bound and an active GDP-bound form (PubMed:24095279). In its active form participates in the relocalization of mTORC1 to the lysosomes and its subsequent activation by the GTPase RHEB (PubMed:20381137,
   4844..5343    +  promoter       PGK promoter: mouse phosphoglycerate kinase 1 promoter
   5364..5963    +  CDS            PuroR: puromycin N-acetyltransferase; pac from Streptomyces alboniger; confers resistance to puromycin
   5977..6565    +  misc_feature   WPRE: woodchuck hepatitis virus posttranscriptional regulatory element
   6582..7100    +  CDS            nef (fragment): NEF_HV1BR - Experimental evidence at protein level: Swiss-Prot protein existence level 1. Extracellular Nef protein targets CD4(+) T-lymphocytes for apoptosis by interacting with CXCR4 surface receptors (PubMed:14990729). From Human immunodeficiency virus type 1 group M subtype B (isolate BRU/LAI) (HIV-1).
   7148..7405    +  LTR            5' LTR (truncated): truncated 5' long terminal repeat (LTR) from HIV-1
   7558..7574    -  protein_bind   lac operator: The lac repressor binds to the lac operator to inhibit transcription in E. coli. This inhibition can be relieved by adding lactose or isopropyl-β-D-thiogalactopyranoside (IPTG). lac repressor encoded by lacI
   7582..7612    -  promoter       lac promoter: promoter for the E. coli lac operon
   7627..7648    -  protein_bind   CAP binding site: CAP binding activates transcription in the presence of cAMP. E. coli catabolite activator protein
   7661..7753    -  CDS            lacI (fragment): lac repressor; lacI; The lac repressor binds to the lac operator to inhibit transcription in E. coli. This inhibition can be relieved by adding lactose or isopropyl-β-D-thiogalactopyranoside (IPTG).
   7936..8524    -  rep_origin     ori: high-copy-number ColE1/pMB1/pBR322/pUC origin of replication
   8695..9555    -  CDS            AmpR: β-lactamase; bla; confers resistance to ampicillin, carbenicillin, and related antibiotics
   9556..9660    -  promoter       AmpR promoter: bla
   9708..9842    +  polyA_signal   SV40 poly(A) signal: SV40 polyadenylation signal
  10009..329     +  CDS            nef (fragment) (across the origin): NEF_HV1BR - Experimental evidence at protein level: Swiss-Prot protein existence level 1. Extracellular Nef protein targets CD4(+) T-lymphocytes for apoptosis by interacting with CXCR4 surface receptors (PubMed:14990729). From Human immunodeficiency virus type 1 group M subtype B (isolate BRU/LAI) (HIV-1).
>Addgene plasmid #112758 | pLVX Flag RagC T90N | addgene full sequence | sequence record 247188 | Addgene NGS Result
TGGAAGGGCTAATTCACTCCCAAAGAAGACAAGATATCCTTGATCTGTGGATCTACCACACACAAGGCTA
CTTCCCTGATTAGCAGAACTACACACCAGGGCCAGGGGTCAGATATCCACTGACCTTTGGATGGTGCTAC
AAGCTAGTACCAGTTGAGCCAGATAAGGTAGAAGAGGCCAATAAAGGAGAGAACACCAGCTTGTTACACC
CTGTGAGCCTGCATGGGATGGATGACCCGGAGAGAGAAGTGTTAGAGTGGAGGTTTGACAGCCGCCTAGC
ATTTCATCACGTGGCCCGAGAGCTGCATCCGGAGTACTTCAAGAACTGCTGATATCGAGCTTGCTACAAG
GGACTTTCCGCTGGGGACTTTCCAGGGAGGCGTGGCCTGGGCGGGACTGGGGAGTGGCGAGCCCTCAGAT
CCTGCATATAAGCAGCTGCTTTTTGCCTGTACTGGGTCTCTCTGGTTAGACCAGATCTGAGCCTGGGAGC
TCTCTGGCTAACTAGGGAACCCACTGCTTAAGCCTCAATAAAGCTTGCCTTGAGTGCTTCAAGTAGTGTG
TGCCCGTCTGTTGTGTGACTCTGGTAACTAGAGATCCCTCAGACCCTTTTAGTCAGTGTGGAAAATCTCT
AGCAGTGGCGCCCGAACAGGGACTTGAAAGCGAAAGGGAAACCAGAGGAGCTCTCTCGACGCAGGACTCG
GCTTGCTGAAGCGCGCACGGCAAGAGGCGAGGGGCGGCGACTGGTGAGTACGCCAAAAATTTTGACTAGC
GGAGGCTAGAAGGAGAGAGATGGGTGCGAGAGCGTCAGTATTAAGCGGGGGAGAATTAGATCGCGATGGG
AAAAAATTCGGTTAAGGCCAGGGGGAAAGAAAAAATATAAATTAAAACATATAGTATGGGCAAGCAGGGA
GCTAGAACGATTCGCAGTTAATCCTGGCCTGTTAGAAACATCAGAAGGCTGTAGACAAATACTGGGACAG
CTACAACCATCCCTTCAGACAGGATCAGAAGAACTTAGATCATTATATAATACAGTAGCAACCCTCTATT
GTGTGCATCAAAGGATAGAGATAAAAGACACCAAGGAAGCTTTAGACAAGATAGAGGAAGAGCAAAACAA
AAGTAAGACCACCGCACAGCAAGCGGCCGGCCGCTGATCTTCAGACCTGGAGGAGGAGATATGAGGGACA
ATTGGAGAAGTGAATTATATAAATATAAAGTAGTAAAAATTGAACCATTAGGAGTAGCACCCACCAAGGC
AAAGAGAAGAGTGGTGCAGAGAGAAAAAAGAGCAGTGGGAATAGGAGCTTTGTTCCTTGGGTTCTTGGGA
GCAGCAGGAAGCACTATGGGCGCAGCGTCAATGACGCTGACGGTACAGGCCAGACAATTATTGTCTGGTA
TAGTGCAGCAGCAGAACAATTTGCTGAGGGCTATTGAGGCGCAACAGCATCTGTTGCAACTCACAGTCTG
GGGCATCAAGCAGCTCCAGGCAAGAATCCTGGCTGTGGAAAGATACCTAAAGGATCAACAGCTCCTGGGG
ATTTGGGGTTGCTCTGGAAAACTCATTTGCACCACTGCTGTGCCTTGGAATGCTAGTTGGAGTAATAAAT
CTCTGGAACAGATTTGGAATCACACGACCTGGATGGAGTGGGACAGAGAAATTAACAATTACACAAGCTT
AATACACTCCTTAATTGAAGAATCGCAAAACCAGCAAGAAAAGAATGAACAAGAATTATTGGAATTAGAT
AAATGGGCAAGTTTGTGGAATTGGTTTAACATAACAAATTGGCTGTGGTATATAAAATTATTCATAATGA
TAGTAGGAGGCTTGGTAGGTTTAAGAATAGTTTTTGCTGTACTTTCTATAGTGAATAGAGTTAGGCAGGG
ATATTCACCATTATCGTTTCAGACCCACCTCCCAACCCCGAGGGGACCCGACAGGCCCGAAGGAATAGAA
GAAGAAGGTGGAGAGAGAGACAGAGACAGATCCATTCGATTAGTGAACGGATCTCGACGGTATCGCCTTT
AAAAGAAAAGGGGGGATTGGGGGGTACAGTGCAGGGGAAAGAATAGTAGACATAATAGCAACAGACATAC
AAACTAAAGAATTACAAAAACAAATTACAAAAATTCAAAATTTTCGGGTTTATTACAGGGACAGCAGAGA
TCCAGTTTATCGATGAGTAATTCATACAAAAGGACTCGCCCCTGCCTTGGGGAATCCCAGGGACCGTCGT
TAAACTCCCACTAACGTAGAACCCAGAGATCGCTGCGTTCCCGCCCCCTCACCCGCCCGCTCTCGTCATC
ACTGAGGTGGAGAAGAGCATGCGTGAGGCTCCGGTGCCCGTCAGTGGGCAGAGCGCACATCGCCCACAGT
CCCCGAGAAGTTGGGGGGAGGGGTCGGCAATTGAACCGGTGCCTAGAGAAGGTGGCGCGGGGTAAACTGG
GAAAGTGATGTCGTGTACTGGCTCCGCCTTTTTCCCGAGGGTGGGGGAGAACCGTATATAAGTGCAGTAG
TCGCCGTGAACGTTCTTTTTCGCAACGGGTTTGCCGCCAGAACACAGGTAAGTGCCGTGTGTGGTTCCCG
CGGGCCTGGCCTCTTTACGGGTTATGGCCCTTGCGTGCCTTGAATTACTTCCACGCCCCTGGCTGCAGTA
CGTGATTCTTGATCCCGAGCTTCGGGTTGGAAGTGGGTGGGAGAGTTCGAGGCCTTGCGCTTAAGGAGCC
CCTTCGCCTCGTGCTTGAGTTGAGGCCTGGCTTGGGCGCTGGGGCCGCCGCGTGCGAATCTGGTGGCACC
TTCGCGCCTGTCTCGCTGCTTTCGATAAGTCTCTAGCCATTTAAAATTTTTGATGACCTGCTGCGACGCT
TTTTTTCTGGCAAGATAGTCTTGTAAATGCGGGCCAAGATCTGCACACTGGTATTTCGGTTTTTGGGGCC
GCGGGCGGCGACGGGGCCCGTGCGTCCCAGCGCACATGTTCGGCGAGGCGGGGCCTGCGAGCGCGGCCAC
CGAGAATCGGACGGGGGTAGTCTCAAGCTGGCCGGCCTGCTCTGGTGCCTGGCCTCGCGCCGCCGTGTAT
CGCCCCGCCCTGGGCGGCAAGGCTGGCCCGGTCGGCACCAGTTGCGTGAGCGGAAAGATGGCCGCTTCCC
GGCCCTGCTGCAGGGAGCTCAAAATGGAGGACGCGGCGCTCGGGAGAGCGGGCGGGTGAGTCACCCACAC
AAAGGAAAAGGGCCTTTCCGTCCTCAGCCGTCGCTTCATGTGACTCCACGGAGTACCGGGCGCCGTCCAG
GCACCTCGATTAGTTCTCGAGCTTTTGGAGTACGTCGTCTTTAGGTTGGGGGGAGGGGTTTTATGCGATG
GAGTTTCCCCACACTGAGTGGGTGGAGACTGAAGTTAGGCCAGCTTGGCACTTGATGTAATTCTCCTTGG
AATTTGCCCTTTTTGAGTTTGGATCTTGGTTCATTCTCAAGCCTCAGACAGTGGTTCAAAGTTTTTTTCT
TCCATTTCAGGTGTCGTGAGGATCGCTAGCGCTACCGGACTCAGATCTCGAGCTCAAGCTTCGAATTGGA
TCCACGTGGAATTCGCCACCATGGACTACAAAGACGATGACGACAAGATGAGCCTGCAGTATGGCGCCGA
GGAGACCCCTCTGGCCGGATCCTACGGAGCAGCAGACTCTTTCCCAAAGGATTTTGGCTATGGCGTGGAA
GAGGAGGAGGAGGAGGCAGCAGCAGCAGGAGGAGGAGTGGGAGCCGGCGCCGGCGGCGGCTGTGGCCCAG
GCGGCGCCGACAGCTCCAAGCCAAGGATCCTGCTGATGGGACTGCGGAGATCTGGCAAGTCTAGCATCCA
GAAGGTGGTGTTCCACAAGATGTCTCCCAATGAGAACCTGTTTCTGGAGAGCACAAACAAGATCTACAAG
GACGACATCAGCAACTCCTCTTTCGTGAATTTTCAGATCTGGGACTTCCCTGGCCAGATGGACTTCTTTG
ATCCAACCTTCGATTATGAGATGATCTTTAGGGGCACAGGCGCCCTGATCTACGTGATCGACGCCCAGGA
CGATTATATGGAGGCCCTGACCCGCCTGCACATCACAGTGAGCAAGGCCTACAAGGTGAACCCTGACATG
AATTTCGAGGTGTTTATCCACAAGGTGGATGGCCTGTCCGACGATCACAAGATCGAGACCCAGAGGGACA
TCCACCAGCGCGCCAATGACGATCTGGCCGATGCCGGCCTGGAGAAGCTGCACCTGTCCTTCTACCTGAC
CTCTATCTATGATCACAGCATCTTCGAGGCCTTTTCCAAGGTGGTGCAGAAGCTGATCCCCCAGCTGCCT
ACACTGGAGAACCTGCTGAATATCTTTATCTCTAACAGCGGCATCGAGAAGGCCTTCCTGTTTGACGTGG
TGAGCAAGATCTACATCGCCACCGACAGCTCCCCCGTGGATATGCAGTCCTATGAGCTGTGCTGTGACAT
GATCGACGTGGTCATCGACGTGAGCTGCATCTACGGCCTGAAGGAGGACGGATCCGGATCTGCCTATGAT
AAGGAGAGCATGGCCATCATCAAGCTGAACAATACCACAGTGCTGTACCTGAAGGAGGTGACCAAGTTCC
TGGCCCTGGTGTGCATCCTGCGGGAGGAGTCCTTTGAGAGAAAGGGCCTGATCGACTATAACTTCCACTG
TTTTCGGAAGGCCATCCACGAGGTGTTCGAAGTGGGCGTGACAAGCCACAGATCCTGCGGCCACCAGACC
TCCGCATCATCACTGAAGGCACTGACCCACAACGGCACACCACGAAACGCTATCTAGCCCGGGCTCATCT
AGATAATTCTACCGGGTAGGGGAGGCGCTTTTCCCAAGGCAGTCTGGAGCATGCGCTTTAGCAGCCCCGC
TGGGCACTTGGCGCTACACAAGTGGCCTCTGGCCTCGCACACATTCCACATCCACCGGTAGGCGCCAACC
GGCTCCGTTCTTTGGTGGCCCCTTCGCGCCACCTTCTACTCCTCCCCTAGTCAGGAAGTTCCCCCCCGCC
CCGCAGCTCGCGTCGTGCAGGACGTGACAAATGGAAGTAGCACGTCTCACTAGTCTCGTGCAGATGGACA
GCACCGCTGAGCAATGGAAGCGGGTAGGCCTTTGGGGCAGCGGCCAATAGCAGCTTTGCTCCTTCGCTTT
CTGGGCTCAGAGGCTGGGAAGGGGTGGGTCCGGGGGCGGGCTCAGGGGCGGGCTCAGGGGCGGGGCGGGC
GCCCGAAGGTCCTCCGGAGGCCCGGCATTCTGCACGCTTCAAAAGCGCACGTCTGCCGCGCTGTTCTCCT
CTTCCTCATCTCCGGGCCTTTCGACCTGCAGCCCAAGCTTACCATGACCGAGTACAAGCCCACGGTGCGC
CTCGCCACCCGCGACGACGTCCCCAGGGCCGTACGCACCCTCGCCGCCGCGTTCGCCGACTACCCCGCCA
CGCGCCACACCGTCGATCCGGACCGCCACATCGAGCGGGTCACCGAGCTGCAAGAACTCTTCCTCACGCG
CGTCGGGCTCGACATCGGCAAGGTGTGGGTCGCGGACGACGGCGCCGCGGTGGCGGTCTGGACCACGCCG
GAGAGCGTCGAAGCGGGGGCGGTGTTCGCCGAGATCGGCCCGCGCATGGCCGAGTTGAGCGGTTCCCGGC
TGGCCGCGCAGCAACAGATGGAAGGCCTCCTGGCGCCGCACCGGCCCAAGGAGCCCGCGTGGTTCCTGGC
CACCGTCGGCGTCTCGCCCGACCACCAGGGCAAGGGTCTGGGCAGCGCCGTCGTGCTCCCCGGAGTGGAG
GCGGCCGAGCGCGCCGGGGTGCCCGCCTTCCTGGAGACCTCCGCGCCCCGCAACCTCCCCTTCTACGAGC
GGCTCGGCTTCACCGTCACCGCCGACGTCGAGGTGCCCGAAGGACCGCGCACCTGGTGCATGACCCGCAA
GCCCGGTGCCTGACCGCGTCTGGAACAATCAACCTCTGGATTACAAAATTTGTGAAAGATTGACTGGTAT
TCTTAACTATGTTGCTCCTTTTACGCTATGTGGATACGCTGCTTTAATGCCTTTGTATCATGCTATTGCT
TCCCGTATGGCTTTCATTTTCTCCTCCTTGTATAAATCCTGGTTGCTGTCTCTTTATGAGGAGTTGTGGC
CCGTTGTCAGGCAACGTGGCGTGGTGTGCACTGTGTTTGCTGACGCAACCCCCACTGGTTGGGGCATTGC
CACCACCTGTCAGCTCCTTTCCGGGACTTTCGCTTTCCCCCTCCCTATTGCCACGGCGGAACTCATCGCC
GCCTGCCTTGCCCGCTGCTGGACAGGGGCTCGGCTGTTGGGCACTGACAATTCCGTGGTGTTGTCGGGGA
AGCTGACGTCCTTTCCATGGCTGCTCGCCTGTGTTGCCACCTGGATTCTGCGCGGGACGTCCTTCTGCTA
CGTCCCTTCGGCCCTCAATCCAGCGGACCTTCCTTCCCGCGGCCTGCTGCCGGCTCTGCGGCCTCTTCCG
CGTCTTCGCCTTCGCCCTCAGACGAGTCGGATCTCCCTTTGGGCCGCCTCCCCGCCTGGAATTAATTCTG
CAGTCGAGACCTAGAAAAACATGGAGCAATCACAAGTAGCAATACAGCAGCTACCAATGCTGATTGTGCC
TGGCTAGAAGCACAAGAGGAGGAGGAGGTGGGTTTTCCAGTCACACCTCAGGTACCTTTAAGACCAATGA
CTTACAAGGCAGCTGTAGATCTTAGCCACTTTTTAAAAGAAAAGAGGGGACTGGAAGGGCTAATTCACTC
CCAACGAAGACAAGATATCCTTGATCTGTGGATCTACCACACACAAGGCTACTTCCCTGATTAGCAGAAC
TACACACCAGGGCCAGGGGTCAGATATCCACTGACCTTTGGATGGTGCTACAAGCTAGTACCAGTTGAGC
CAGATAAGGTAGAAGAGGCCAATAAAGGAGAGAACACCAGCTTGTTACACCCTGTGAGCCTGCATGGGAT
GGATGACCCGGAGAGAGAAGTGTTAGAGTGGAGGTTTGACAGCCGCCTAGCATTTCATCACGTGGCCCGA
GAGCTGCATCCGGAGTACTTCAAGAACTGCTGATATCGAGCTTGCTACAAGGGACTTTCCGCTGGGGACT
TTCCAGGGAGGCGTGGCCTGGGCGGGACTGGGGAGTGGCGAGCCCTCAGATCCTGCATATAAGCAGCTGC
TTTTTGCCTGTACTGGGTCTCTCTGGTTAGACCAGATCTGAGCCTGGGAGCTCTCTGGCTAACTAGGGAA
CCCACTGCTTAAGCCTCAATAAAGCTTGCCTTGAGTGCTTCAAGTAGTGTGTGCCCGTCTGTTGTGTGAC
TCTGGTAACTAGAGATCCCTCAGACCCTTTTAGTCAGTGTGGAAAATCTCTAGCAGTAGTAGTTCATGTC
ATCTTATTATTCAGTATTTATAACTTGCAAAGAAATGAATATCAGAGAGTGAGAGGCCTTGACATTGCTA
GCGTTTTACCGTCGACCTCTAGCTAGAGCTTGGCGTAATCATGGTCATAGCTGTTTCCTGTGTGAAATTG
TTATCCGCTCACAATTCCACACAACATACGAGCCGGAAGCATAAAGTGTAAAGCCTGGGGTGCCTAATGA
GTGAGCTAACTCACATTAATTGCGTTGCGCTCACTGCCCGCTTTCCAGTCGGGAAACCTGTCGTGCCAGC
TGCATTAATGAATCGGCCAACGCGCGGGGAGAGGCGGTTTGCGTATTGGGCGCTCTTCCGCTTCCTCGCT
CACTGACTCGCTGCGCTCGGTCGTTCGGCTGCGGCGAGCGGTATCAGCTCACTCAAAGGCGGTAATACGG
TTATCCACAGAATCAGGGGATAACGCAGGAAAGAACATGTGAGCAAAAGGCCAGCAAAAGGCCAGGAACC
GTAAAAAGGCCGCGTTGCTGGCGTTTTTCCATAGGCTCCGCCCCCCTGACGAGCATCACAAAAATCGACG
CTCAAGTCAGAGGTGGCGAAACCCGACAGGACTATAAAGATACCAGGCGTTTCCCCCTGGAAGCTCCCTC
GTGCGCTCTCCTGTTCCGACCCTGCCGCTTACCGGATACCTGTCCGCCTTTCTCCCTTCGGGAAGCGTGG
CGCTTTCTCATAGCTCACGCTGTAGGTATCTCAGTTCGGTGTAGGTCGTTCGCTCCAAGCTGGGCTGTGT
GCACGAACCCCCCGTTCAGCCCGACCGCTGCGCCTTATCCGGTAACTATCGTCTTGAGTCCAACCCGGTA
AGACACGACTTATCGCCACTGGCAGCAGCCACTGGTAACAGGATTAGCAGAGCGAGGTATGTAGGCGGTG
CTACAGAGTTCTTGAAGTGGTGGCCTAACTACGGCTACACTAGAAGAACAGTATTTGGTATCTGCGCTCT
GCTGAAGCCAGTTACCTTCGGAAAAAGAGTTGGTAGCTCTTGATCCGGCAAACAAACCACCGCTGGTAGC
GGTGGTTTTTTTGTTTGCAAGCAGCAGATTACGCGCAGAAAAAAAGGATCTCAAGAAGATCCTTTGATCT
TTTCTACGGGGTCTGACGCTCAGTGGAACGAAAACTCACGTTAAGGGATTTTGGTCATGAGATTATCAAA
AAGGATCTTCACCTAGATCCTTTTAAATTAAAAATGAAGTTTTAAATCAATCTAAAGTATATATGAGTAA
ACTTGGTCTGACAGTTACCAATGCTTAATCAGTGAGGCACCTATCTCAGCGATCTGTCTATTTCGTTCAT
CCATAGTTGCCTGACTCCCCGTCGTGTAGATAACTACGATACGGGAGGGCTTACCATCTGGCCCCAGTGC
TGCAATGATACCGCGAGACCCACGCTCACCGGCTCCAGATTTATCAGCAATAAACCAGCCAGCCGGAAGG
GCCGAGCGCAGAAGTGGTCCTGCAACTTTATCCGCCTCCATCCAGTCTATTAATTGTTGCCGGGAAGCTA
GAGTAAGTAGTTCGCCAGTTAATAGTTTGCGCAACGTTGTTGCCATTGCTACAGGCATCGTGGTGTCACG
CTCGTCGTTTGGTATGGCTTCATTCAGCTCCGGTTCCCAACGATCAAGGCGAGTTACATGATCCCCCATG
TTGTGCAAAAAAGCGGTTAGCTCCTTCGGTCCTCCGATCGTTGTCAGAAGTAAGTTGGCCGCAGTGTTAT
CACTCATGGTTATGGCAGCACTGCATAATTCTCTTACTGTCATGCCATCCGTAAGATGCTTTTCTGTGAC
TGGTGAGTACTCAACCAAGTCATTCTGAGAATAGTGTATGCGGCGACCGAGTTGCTCTTGCCCGGCGTCA
ATACGGGATAATACCGCGCCACATAGCAGAACTTTAAAAGTGCTCATCATTGGAAAACGTTCTTCGGGGC
GAAAACTCTCAAGGATCTTACCGCTGTTGAGATCCAGTTCGATGTAACCCACTCGTGCACCCAACTGATC
TTCAGCATCTTTTACTTTCACCAGCGTTTCTGGGTGAGCAAAAACAGGAAGGCAAAATGCCGCAAAAAAG
GGAATAAGGGCGACACGGAAATGTTGAATACTCATACTCTTCCTTTTTCAATATTATTGAAGCATTTATC
AGGGTTATTGTCTCATGAGCGGATACATATTTGAATGTATTTAGAAAAATAAACAAATAGGGGTTCCGCG
CACATTTCCCCGAAAAGTGCCACCTGACGTCGACGGATCGGGAGATCAACTTGTTTATTGCAGCTTATAA
TGGTTACAAATAAAGCAATAGCATCACAAATTTCACAAATAAAGCATTTTTTTCACTGCATTCTAGTTGT
GGTTTGTCCAAACTCATCAATGTATCTTATCATGTCTGGATCAACTGGATAACTCAAGCTAACCAAAATC
ATCCCAAACTTCCCACCCCATACCCTATTACCACTGCCAATTACCTGTGGTTTCATTTACTCTAAACCTG
TGATTCCTCTGAATTATTTTCATTTTAAAGAAATTGTATTTGTTAAATATGTACTACAAACTTAGTAGT
